>Addgene plasmid #175966 | pBEL2414 | addgene full sequence | sequence record 345240 | Addgene NGS Result
TACATACCTCGCTCTGCTAATCCTGTTACCAGTGGCTGCTGCCAGTGGCGATAAGTCGTGTCTTACCGGG
TTGGACTCAAGACGATAGTTACCGGATAAGGCGCAGCGGTCGGGCTGAACGGGGGGTTCGTGCACACAGC
CCAGCTTGGAGCGAACGACCTACACCGAACTGAGATACCTACAGCGTGAGCTATGAGAAAGCGCCACGCT
TCCCGAAGGGAGAAAGGCGGACAGGTATCCGGTAAGCGGCAGGGTCGGAACAGGAGAGCGCACGAGGGAG
CTTCCAGGGGGAAACGCCTGGTATCTTTATAGTCCTGTCGGGTTTCGCCACCTCTGACTTGAGCGTCGAT
TTTTGTGATGCTCGTCAGGGGGGCGGAGCCTATGGAAAAACGCCAGCAACGCGGCCTTTTTACGGTTCCT
GGCCTTTTGCTGGCCTTTTGCTCACATGTTCTTTCCTGCGTTATCCCCTGATTCTGTGGATAACCGTATT
ACCGCCTTTGAGTGAGCTGATACCGCTCGCCGCAGCCGAACGACCGAGCGCAGCGAGTCAGTGAGCGAGG
AAGCGGAAGAGCGCCTGATGCGGTATTTTCTCCTTACGCATCTGTGCGGTATTTCACACCGCAATGGTGC
ACTCTCAGTACAATCTGCTCTGATGCCGCATAGTTAAGCCAGTATACACTCCGCTATCGCTACGTGACTG
GGTCATGGCTGCGCCCCGACACCCGCCAACACCCGCTGACGCGCCCTGACGGGCTTGTCTGCTCCCGGCA
TCCGCTTACAGACAAGCTGTGACCGTCTCCGGGAGCTGCATGTGTCAGAGGTTTTCACCGTCATCACCGA
AACGCGCGAGGCAGCTGCGGTAAAGCTCATCAGCGTGGTCGTGAAGCGATTCACAGATGTCTGCCTGTTC
ATCCGCGTCCAGCTCGTTGAGTTTCTCCAGAAGCGTTAATGTCTGGCTTCTGATAAAGCGGGCCATGTTA
AGGGCGGTTTTTTCCTGTTTGGTCACTGATGCCTCCGTGTAAGGGGGATTTCTGTTCATGGGGGTAATGA
TACCGATGAAACGAGAGAGGATGCTCACGATACGGGTTACTGATGATGAACATGCCCGGTTACTGGAACG
TTGTGAGGGTAAACAACTGGCGGTATGGATGCGGCGGGACCAGAGAAAAATCACTCAGGGTCAATGCCAG
CGCTTCGTTAATACAGATGTAGGTGTTCCACAGGGTAGCCAGCAGCATCCTGCGATGCAGATCCGGAACA
TAATGGTGCAGGGCGCTGACTTCCGCGTTTCCAGACTTTACGAAACACGGAAACCGAAGACCATTCATGT
TGTTGCTCAGGTCGCAGACGTTTTGCAGCAGCAGTCGCTTCACGTTCGCTCGCGTATCGGTGATTCATTC
TGCTAACCAGTAAGGCAACCCCGCCAGCCTAGCCGGGTCCTCAACGACAGGAGCACGATCATGCGCACCC
GTGGCCAGGACCCAACGCTGCCCGAGATCTCGATCCCGCGAAATTAATACGACTCACTATAGGGAGACCA
CAACGGTTTCCCTCTAGAAATAATTTTGTTTAACTTTAAGAAGGAGATATACATATGGCTCTTAACACAC
CACAAATTACGCCGACAAAAAAGATAACAGTGAGGGCAATCGGCGAGGAACTGCCGCGTGGTGATTACCA
ACGTTGCCCGCAATGTGACATGCTGTTTAGCCTGCCCGAGATAAATTCTCATCAAAGTGCCTATTGTCCG
CGCTGTCAGGCAAAAATTCGTGACGGGCGCGACTGGTCGCTAACGCGCCTGGCGGCAATGGCCTTCACCA
TGCTGTTGCTTATGCCGTTTGCCTGGGGCGAACCGCTGTTGCATATCTGGCTGTTAGGCATTCGTATTGA
CGCCAACGTTATGCAAGGCATCTGGCAAATGACCAAACAGGGCGATGCGATAACGGGGTCGATGGTCTTT
TTCTGCGTTATTGGTGCCCCGCTCATTCTGGTGACCTCCATAGCTTATTTATGGTTTGGTAACCGACTGG
GAATGAATTTACGTCCGGTACTGCTGATGCTTGAGCGACTTAAAGAGTGGGTAATGCTCGATATCTACCT
GGTCGGCATTGGCGTTGCTTCTATAAAGGTACAGGATTATGCCCATATCCAGGCTGGTGTCGGCTTGTTC
TCTTTTGTGGCGTTGGTGATTTTAACGACGGTGACGTTGTCACATCTTAATGTCGAAGAACTGTGGGAGC
GATTTTATCCGCAGCGCCCCGCTACGCGTAGGGACGAGAAACTTCGTGTCTGTCTTGGGTGCCATTTTAC
CGGCTATCCAGATCAGCGTGGTCGCTGCCCGCGTTGCCATATCCCGCTACGCCTGCGTCGCCGTCATAGT
CTGCAAAAATGCTGGGCGGCGCTGTTAGCGTCAATCGTTTTATTGTTACCTGCCAACCTGTTGCCTATTT
CTATCATTTATCTGAACGGAGGACGGCAGGAAGATACAATTCTTTCCGGAATTATGTCGCTGGCAAGTAG
CAACATTGCGGTTGCAGGAATCGTGTTTATCGCCAGTATTCTGGTACCGTTTACTAAAGTGATCGTCATG
TTCACTTTACTGTTGAGCATTCATTTTAAATGCCAGCAAGGTTTACGCACACGCATTCTGTTACTGCGGA
TGGTGACCTGGATTGGTCGCTGGTCGATGCTCGACCTGTTTGTCATATCTTTAACCATGTCGCTGATTAA
TCGCGATCAGATCCTCGCTTTTACTATGGGACCGGCTGCGTTTTATTTCGGCGCAGCGGTAATTTTGACT
ATTCTTGCTGTGGAATGGCTGGACAGCCGCTTACTTTGGGATGCACATGAGTCAGGAAACGCCCGCTTCG
ACGACTGAAGCGCAGATTAAAAATAAACGCCGTATCTCACCTTTCTGGCTGCTGCCGTTCATCGCGCTAA
TGATTGCCAGTTGGCTGATTTGGGACAGTTATCAGGACCGGGGTAATACCGTCACCATCGACTTTATGTC
GGCGGATGGTATTGTTCCAGGCCGTACGCCTGTTCGTTATCAGGGCGTTGAAGTCGGAACAGTGCAGGAT
ATCAGCCTCAGCGACGATCTTCGTAAGATTGAAGTCAAGGTCAGCATCAAGTCCGATATGAAAGATGCGC
TGCGCGAAGAGACTCAGTTCTGGCTGGTGACGCCAAAAGCATCGTTGGCAGGTGTCTCCGGGCTGGACGC
CCTCGTCGGTGGGAACTATATCGGCATGATGCCGGGTAAAGGTAAAGAGCAGGATCACTTTGTCGCACTC
GATACCCAACCGAAATATCGGCTGGACAATGGCGATCTGATGATCCACCTGCAAGCCCCCGATCTCGGTT
CGCTGAACAGCGGTTCATTGGTCTATTTCCGCAAGATCCCGGTGGGAAAAGTCTACGACTATGCCATCAA
TCCCAACAAGCAAGGCGTGGTGATTGATGTCCTGATCGAGCGGCGTTTTACCGATCTGGTGAAAAAAGGT
AGCCGTTTCTGGAACGTTTCCGGCGTTGATGCCAACGTCAGTATCAGTGGCGCGAAGGTGAAACTGGAAA
GCCTGGCGGCACTGGTTAACGGTGCGATTGCCTTCGATTCACCAGAAGAGTCGAAACCTGCCGAGGCGGA
AGATACCTTTGGTCTGTATGAAGATCTGGCCCACAGCCAGCGTGGCGTAATAATAAAACTGGAACTGCCG
AGTGGGGCCGGATTAACCGCCGACTCGACGCCGTTAATGTATCAGGGGCTGGAAGTCGGACAGCTGACTA
AACTGGATTTAAATCCTGGTGGTAAAGTCACAGGGGAAATGACCGTTGATCCCAGCGTCGTTACCCTGCT
TCGTGAAAATACCCGCATCGAATTACGCAACCCGAAATTATCCCTTAGCGATGCTAATCTCAGCGCCCTG
CTGACCGGCAAAACCTTCGAGCTGGTGCCCGGCGATGGCGAGCCACGCAAAGAGTTCGTTGTTGTGCCAG
GCGAAAAAGCACTGCTGCATGAACCTGATGTTCTGACGCTGACCCTGACCGCGCCGGAAAGTTACGGTAT
TGATGCGGGTCAGCCGCTCATTCTTCACGGCGTGCAGGTAGGCCAGGTTATCGATCGTAAACTCACCAGC
AAAGGCGTCACCTTTACCGTCGCCATCGAGCCTCAGCATCGCGAACTGGTAAAAGGCGATAGCAAATTTG
TCGTCAACAGCCGTGTCGATGTGAAGGTGGGGCTGGATGGCGTTGAGTTTCTCGGTGCCAGCGCCTCAGA
ATGGATCAATGGCGGGATACGTATTCTGCCGGGCGATAAAGGTGAGATGAAAGCCAGCTATCCACTGTAT
GCCAATTTGGAAAAAGCGCTGGAGAACAGCCTTAGCGATTTACCCACCACAACCGTGAGTTTGAGTGCAG
AGACGCTGCCGGATGTGCAGGCAGGATCGGTAGTGCTGTACCGTAAATTTGAAGTTGGTGAAGTGATTAC
CGTGCGTCCGCGAGCTAACGCGTTTGATATCGATCTGCATATTAAGCCGGAGTATCGCAACCTTCTGACC
AGCAATAGCGTGTTCTGGGCAGAAGGCGGGGCGAAAGTTCAGCTGAATGGTAGTGGTCTGACCGTACAGG
CATCCCCGCTCTCCAGAGCATTAAAGGGAGCCATTAGCTTCGACAACCTCAGCGGTGCCAGCGCCAGTCA
GCGTAAAGGCGATAAGCGTATTCTGTATGCTTCCGAAACAGCGGCCCGTGCGGTTGGCGGGCAGATTACG
CTTCACGCTTTCGATGCCGGAAAACTGGCGGTCGGGATGCCAATTCGCTATCTCGGTATTGATATCGGGC
AAATCCAGACGCTGGATCTGATTACCGCACGCAATGAAGTACAGGCAAAGGCGGTACTTTACCCGGAATA
TGTCCAGACCTTTGCTCGCGGTGGTACGCGCTTCTCAGTGGTCACAAATCAAATTTCGGCAGCTGGCGTT
GAGCATCTTGATACTATCCTCCAGCCGTATATCAACGTCGAACCAGGCCGGGGCAATCCTCGCCGCGACT
TTGAATTACAAGAGGCCACCATTACTGATTCGCGTTACCTGGATGGCTTAAGCATTATTGTTGAAGCGCC
GGAAGCCGGTTCGTTAGGCATCGGTACGCCTGTGCTGTTCCGTGGTCTGGAAGTCGGTACGGTTACAGGA
ATGACGCTGGGGACATTGTCAGATCGCGTGATGATTGCGATGCGCATCAGTAAACGCTATCAACACCTGG
TGCGTAACAATTCCGTCTTCTGGTTGGCATCGGGTTACAGTCTGGACTTTGGTCTGACGGGCGGCGTAGT
GAAAACCGGCACCTTTAACCAGTTTATCCGTGGCGGCATCGCCTTCGCCACGCCTCCGGGTACGCCACTG
GCACCGAAAGCCCAGGAAGGCAAACACTTCCTGTTGCAGGAAAGTGAACCGAAAGAGTGGCGTGAATGGG
GAACTGCGCTTCCCAAATAATGCCCACCTCGAGCAGATCCGGCTGCTAACAAAGCCCGAAAGGAAGCTGA
GTTGGCTGCTGCCACCGCTGAGCAATAACTAGCATAACCCCTTGGGGCCTCTAAACGGGTCTTGAGGGGT
TTTTTGCTGAAAGGAGGAACTATATCCGGATAATTCTTGAAGACGAAAGGGCCTCGTGATACGCCTATTT
TTATAGGTTAATGTCATGATAATAATGGTTTCTTAGACGTCAGGTGGCACTTTTCGGGGAAATGTGCGCG
GAACCCCTATTTGTTTATTTTTCTAAATACATTCAAATATGTATCCGCTCATGAGACAATAACCCTGATA
AATGCTTCAATAATATTGAAAAAGGAAGAGTATGAGTATTCAACATTTCCGTGTCGCCCTTATTCCCTTT
TTTGCGGCATTTTGCCTTCCTGTTTTTGCTCACCCAGAAACGCTGGTGAAAGTAAAAGATGCTGAAGATC
AGTTGGGTGCACGAGTGGGTTACATCGAACTGGATCTCAACAGCGGTAAGATCCTTGAGAGTTTTCGCCC
CGAAGAACGTTTTCCAATGATGAGCACTTTTAAAGTTCTGCTATGTGGCGCGGTATTATCCCGTGTTGAC
GCCGGGCAAGAGCAACTCGGTCGCCGCATACACTATTCTCAGAATGACTTGGTTGAGTACTCACCAGTCA
CAGAAAAGCATCTTACGGATGGCATGACAGTAAGAGAATTATGCAGTGCTGCCATAACCATGAGTGATAA
CACTGCGGCCAACTTACTTCTGACAACGATCGGAGGACCGAAGGAGCTAACCGCTTTTTTGCACAACATG
GGGGATCATGTAACTCGCCTTGATCGTTGGGAACCGGAGCTGAATGAAGCCATACCAAACGACGAGCGTG
ACACCACGATGCCTGCAGCAATGGCAACAACGTTGCGCAAACTATTAACTGGCGAACTACTTACTCTAGC
TTCCCGGCAACAATTAATAGACTGGATGGAGGCGGATAAAGTTGCAGGACCACTTCTGCGCTCGGCCCTT
CCGGCTGGCTGGTTTATTGCTGATAAATCTGGAGCCGGTGAGCGTGGGTCTCGCGGTATCATTGCAGCAC
TGGGGCCAGATGGTAAGCCCTCCCGTATCGTAGTTATCTACACGACGGGGAGTCAGGCAACTATGGATGA
ACGAAATAGACAGATCGCTGAGATAGGTGCCTCACTGATTAAGCATTGGTAACTGTCAGACCAAGTTTAC
TCATATATACTTTAGATTGATTTAAAACTTCATTTTTAATTTAAAAGGATCTAGGTGAAGATCCTTTTTG
ATAATCTCATGACCAAAATCCCTTAACGTGAGTTTTCGTTCCACTGAGCGTCAGACCCCGTAGAAAAGAT
CAAAGGATCTTCTTGAGATCCTTTTTTTCTGCGCGTAATCTGCTGCTTGCAAACAAAAAAACCACCGCTA
CCAGCGGTGGTTTGTTTGCCGGATCAAGAGCTACCAACTCTTTTTCCGAAGGTAACTGGCTTCAGCAGAG
CGCAGATACCAAATACTGTCCTTCTAGTGTAGCCGTAGTTAGGCCACCACTTCAAGAACTCTGTAGCACC
GCC
Features (pLannotate 1.2.2; 12 found; start..end, strand, type, name):
    574..713     -  misc_feature   bom: basis of mobility region from pBR322
    815..1006    -  CDS            rop: Rop protein, which maintains plasmids at low copy number; rop
   1023..1403    +  CDS            YPB1_ECOLX: Protein predicted: Swiss-Prot protein existence level 4. From Escherichia coli.
   1515..1533    +  promoter       T7 promoter: promoter for bacteriophage T7 RNA polymerase
   1565..1587    +  RBS            RBS: efficient ribosome binding site from bacteriophage T7 gene 10 (Olins and Rangwala, 1989)
   1595..2875    +  CDS            yebS: YEBS_ECOLI - Experimental evidence at protein level: Swiss-Prot protein existence level 1. Component of a transport pathway that contributes to membrane integrity. From Escherichia coli (strain K12).
   2847..5477    +  CDS            yebT: YEBT_ECOLI - Experimental evidence at protein level: Swiss-Prot protein existence level 1. Component of a transport pathway that contributes to membrane integrity (PubMed:27795327). May directly span the intermembrane space, facilitating the transport of substrates across the periplasm (Probable). From Escherichia coli (strain K12).
   5502..5551    +  CDS            SET1 (fragment): solubility-enhancement tag derived from T7 phage gene 10B
   5559..5606    +  terminator     T7 terminator: transcription terminator for bacteriophage T7 RNA polymerase
   5737..5841    +  promoter       AmpR promoter: bla
   5842..6702    +  CDS            AmpR: β-lactamase; bla; confers resistance to ampicillin, carbenicillin, and related antibiotics
   6873..388     +  rep_origin     ori (across the origin): high-copy-number ColE1/pMB1/pBR322/pUC origin of replication
