[The description below was written by a language model from this plasmid's Addgene catalogue record and pLannotate feature annotations shown in this document.]
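Description:
pBEL2414 is a 7,073 bp bacterial expression plasmid built on the pET17b backbone and designed for genetic complementation of the E. coli letAB operon with a mutant form of LetB. It replicates in E. coli from a ColE1/pMB1-type origin and is selected with ampicillin through the β-lactamase gene driven by its own bla promoter. The catalogue lists it as high copy, although the annotation also detects the pBR322-derived bom (basis of mobility) region and a rop coding sequence, an element normally associated with lowered copy number.

The payload is the native two-gene arrangement of LetA (yebS) followed by LetB (yebT), both from E. coli and inserted by Gibson assembly. A single T7 promoter and the strong ribosome binding site from phage T7 gene 10 sit upstream of LetA. The LetB reading frame begins slightly before the end of LetA, so the two coding sequences overlap as annotated, and no separate ribosome binding site is annotated for LetB. A T7 terminator closes the transcription unit. A short fragment annotated as part of a T7 gene 10B-derived solubility tag lies between LetB and the terminator; it is separated from the end of the LetB coding sequence and is probably residual vector sequence, as the record lists no tags on either protein.

LetB carries the P701N substitution. LetA and LetB are components of a transport pathway that contributes to membrane integrity, with LetB thought to span the periplasm. According to the record, the plasmid supplies LetAB with this LetB variant for complementation, as part of work on the role of Ring6 in the function of this MCE protein, presumably to test whether the mutant restores function.
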