Addgene plasmid #175966: pBEL2414
Purpose: Genetic complementation plasmid of LetAB with LetB(P701N)
Depositing lab: Gira Bhabha & Damian Ekiert. Depositing organization: NYU Grossman School of Medicine. Publication: Role of Ring6 in the Function of the E. coli MCE Protein LetB. Vieni C, Coudray N, Isom GL, Bhabha G, Ekiert DC. J Mol Biol. 2022 Jan 22;434(7):167463. doi: 10.1016/j.jmb.2022.167463. PubMed 35077766.
Backbone
  Vector backbone: pET17b
  Backbone manufacturer: Novagen
  Backbone size w/o insert (bp): 3174
  Total vector size (bp): 7073
  Vector type: Bacterial Expression
Growth in bacteria
  Bacterial resistance: Ampicillin, 100 μg/mL
  Growth temperature: 37°C
  Growth strain: DH5alpha
  Copy number: High Copy
Gene/Insert 1
  Gene/Insert name: LetA (alt names: yebS; b1833; ECK1832)
  Species: E. coli
  Promoter: T7
  Cloning method: Gibson Cloning
  Sequencing primers: 5′ T7; 3′ T7 Terminal
Gene/Insert 2
  Gene/Insert name: LetB (alt names: yebT; b1834; ECK1833)
  Species: E. coli
  Mutation: P701N
  Promoter: T7
  Cloning method: Gibson Cloning
  Sequencing primers: 5′ T7; 3′ T7 Terminal
Terms and licenses: Academic/Nonprofit Terms; Industry Terms: Not Available to Industry
How to cite: pBEL2414 was a gift from Gira Bhabha & Damian Ekiert (Addgene plasmid # 175966 ; http://n2t.net/addgene:175966 ; RRID:Addgene_175966)
